Addgene plasmid #68504: pOPTXLUC
Purpose: cyclic nucleotide reporter for bacteria or plant cells
Depositing lab: Helen Irving. Depositing organization: Monash University. Publication: A cyclic nucleotide sensitive promoter reporter system suitable for bacteria and plant cells. Wheeler JI, Freihat L, Irving HR. BMC Biotechnol. 2013 Nov 9;13:97. doi: 10.1186/1472-6750-13-97. PubMed 24206622.
Backbone
  Vector backbone: pLUC Trap3 (GW)
  Backbone manufacturer: Calderon-Villalobos et al 2006 Plant Physiol 141:3-14 (GenBank: AY968054.1)
  Backbone size w/o insert (bp): 7272
  Total vector size (bp): 8300
  Vector type: Bacterial Expression, Plant Expression
  Selectable markers: Kanamycin
Growth in bacteria
  Bacterial resistance: Kanamycin, 50 μg/mL
  Growth temperature: 37°C
  Growth strain: DH5alpha
  Copy number: Low Copy
Gene/Insert
  Gene/Insert name: OPTX promoter (alt names: NTL1 promoter; AT1G33440)
  Species: A. thaliana (mustard weed)
  Insert size (bp): 1000
  GenBank ID: NM_102069.3
  Entrez Gene: AT1G33440 (a.k.a. AT1G33440, F10C21.11, F10C21_11)
  Promoter: OPTX
  Tag / fusion protein: luciferase (C terminal on backbone)
  Cloning method: Gateway Cloning
  Sequencing primers: 5′ pBR322ori-F GGGAAACGCCTGGTATCTTT; 3′ lucNRev
Terms and licenses: Academic/Nonprofit Terms; Industry Terms: Not Available to Industry
How to cite: pOPTXLUC was a gift from Helen Irving (Addgene plasmid # 68504 ; http://n2t.net/addgene:68504 ; RRID:Addgene_68504)
