[The description below was written by a language model from this plasmid's Addgene catalogue record and pLannotate feature annotations shown in this document.]
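Description:
pOPTXLUC is a promoter–reporter construct built in the Gateway-compatible binary vector pLUC Trap3 (GW), catalogued for both bacterial and plant expression and intended as a cyclic nucleotide reporter in either cell type. It carries roughly 1 kb of the Arabidopsis thaliana OPTX (NTL1, AT1G33440) promoter, introduced by Gateway recombination so that it lies between attB1 and attB2 sites immediately upstream of the backbone's firefly luciferase (luc+) coding sequence, which is followed by a CaMV polyadenylation signal. Luciferase output therefore reports the activity of the OPTX promoter. According to the associated publication title, this promoter is sensitive to cyclic nucleotides, so luminescence serves as a readout of them.

The reporter cassette sits just inside the right T-DNA border. Further along, before the left border, a NOS promoter–NeoR/KanR (nptII)–NOS terminator unit provides kanamycin-type selection in plant cells, giving the layout of an Agrobacterium-transferable T-DNA. Outside the borders, the plasmid has a bacterial KanR gene (aph(3')-Ia), a ColE1/pBR322-type origin for E. coli, and a pSa origin, which in binary vectors of this type supports replication in Agrobacterium. Small remnants also annotated (pBluescript MCS, T7 promoter, lacZα and M13 ori fragments, a Tn903 transposition protein fragment, and a very short capTEV match within the promoter insert) are probably cloning leftovers or spurious hits.

The catalogue lists the plasmid as low copy although the annotated ori is described as high-copy. It also gives a total size of about 8,300 bp, whereas the depositor's full sequence is 7,130 nt. The record does not explain either discrepancy.
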