Features (pLannotate 1.2.2; 18 found; start..end, strand, type, name):
     34..135     -  CDS            TRA2_ECOLX (fragment): Protein predicted: Swiss-Prot protein existence level 4. Required for transposition of transposon Tn903. From Escherichia coli.
    320..1135    +  CDS            KanR: aminoglycoside phosphotransferase; aph(3')-Ia; confers resistance to kanamycin in bacteria or G418 (Geneticin®) in eukaryotes
   1235..1823    +  rep_origin     ori: high-copy-number ColE1/pMB1/pBR322/pUC origin of replication
   1914..1938    -  misc_feature   RB T-DNA repeat: right border repeat from nopaline C58 T-DNA
   1949..1973    +  protein_bind   attB1: mutant version of attB; recombination site for the Gateway® BP reaction BP Clonase™
   2571..2590    -  CDS            capTEV™ (fragment): composite tag for in vivo biotinylation, TEV protease cleavage, and 6xHis tagging
   3081..3105    -  protein_bind   attB2: mutant version of attB; recombination site for the Gateway® BP reaction BP Clonase™
   3110..4762    +  CDS            luciferase: firefly luciferase; luc+; enhanced luc+ version of the luciferase gene
   4778..4897    -  polyA_signal   CaMV poly(A) signal (fragment): cauliflower mosaic virus polyadenylation signal
   4896..4950    +  misc_feature   MCS (fragment): pBluescript multiple cloning site
   4959..4977    -  promoter       T7 promoter: promoter for bacteriophage T7 RNA polymerase
   4980..5137    +  CDS            lacZα (fragment): LacZα fragment of β-galactosidase; lacZ fragment
   5145..5161    -  rep_origin     M13 ori (fragment): M13 bacteriophage origin of replication; arrow indicates direction of (+) strand synthesis
   5247..5426    +  promoter       NOS promoter: nopaline synthase promoter
   5460..6254    +  CDS            NeoR/KanR: aminoglycoside phosphotransferase from Tn5; aph(3')-II (or nptII); confers resistance to neomycin, kanamycin, and G418 (Geneticin®)
   6294..6545    +  terminator     NOS terminator: nopaline synthase terminator and poly(A) signal
   6569..6591    -  misc_feature   LB T-DNA repeat: left border repeat from nopaline C58 T-DNA (truncated)
   6724..29      -  rep_origin     pSa ori (across the origin): origin of replication from bacterial plasmid pSa
>Addgene plasmid #68504 | pOPTXLUC | depositor full sequence | sequence record 121993 | pOPTXLUC sequence 7130 bps
AGCCCGCTCGACGGCGGGCTGTTGGATGGGGATCGCCTGAATCGCCCCATCATCCAGCCAGAAAGTGAGG
GAGCCACGGTTGATGAGAGCTTTGTTGTAGGTGGACCAGTTGGTGATTTTGAACTTTTGCTTTGCCACGG
AACGGTCTGCGTTGTCGGGAAGATGCGTGATCTGATCCTTCAACTCAGCAAAAGTTCGATTTATTCAACA
AAGCCACGTTGTGTCTCAAAATCTCTGATGTTACATTGCACAAGATAAAAATATATCATCATGAACAATA
AAACTGTCTGCTTACATAAACAGTAATACAAGGGGTGTTATGAGCCATATTCAACGGGAAACGTCTTGCT
CCAGGCCGCGATTAAATTCCAACATGGATGCTGATTTATATGGGTATAAATGGGCTCGCGATAATGTCGG
GCAATCAGGTGCGACAATCTATGGATTGTATGGGAAGCCCGATGCGCCAGAGTTGTTTCTGAAACATGGC
AAAGGTAGCGTTGCCAATGATGTTACAGATGAGATGGTCAGACTAAACTGGCTGACGGAATTTATGCCTC
TTCCGACCATCAAGCATTTTATCCGTACTCCTGATGATGCATGGTTACTCACCACTGCGATCCCAGGGAA
AACAGCATTCCAGGTATTAGAAGAATATCCTGATTCAGGTGAAAATATTGTTGATGCGCTGGCAGTGTTC
CTGCGCCGGTTGCATTCGATTCCTGTTTGTAATTGTCCTTTTAACAGCGATCGCGTATTTCGTCTCGCTC
AGGCGCAATCACGAATGAATAACGGTTTGGTTGATGCGAGTGATTTTGATGACGAGCGTAATGGCTGGCC
TGTTGAACAAGTCTGGAAAGAAATGCATAAACTTTTGCCATTCTCACCGGATTCAGTCGTCACTCATGGT
GATTTCTCACTTGATAACCTTATTTTTGACGAGGGGAAATTAATAGGTTGTATTGATGTTGGACGAGTCG
GAATCGCAGACCGATACCAGGATCTTGCCATCCTATGGAACTGCCTCGGTGAGTTTTCTCCTTCATTACA
GAAACGGCTTTTTCAAAAATATGGTATTGATAATCCTGATATGAATAAATTGCAGTTTCATTTGATGCTC
GATGAGTTTTTCTAATCAGAATTGGTTAATTGGTTGTAACCATGACCAAAATCCCTTAACGTGAGTTTTC
TTCCACTGAGCGTCAGACCCCGTAGAAAAGATCAAAGGATCTTCTTGAGATCCTTTTTTTCTGCGCGTAA
TCTGCTGCTTGCAAACAAAAAAACCACCGCTACCAGCGGTGGTTTGTTTGCCGGATCAAGAGCTACCAAC
TCTTTTTCCGAAGGTAACTGGCTTCAGCAGAGCGCAGATACCAAATACTGTCCTTCTAGTGTAGCCGTAG
TTAGGCCACCACTTCAAGAACTCTGTAGCACCGCCTACATACCTCGCTCTGCTAATCCTGTTACCAGTGG
CTGCTGCCAGTGGCGATAAGTCGTGTCTTACCGGGTTGGACTCAAGACGATAGTTACCGGATAAGGCGCA
GCGGTCGGGCTGAACGGGGGGTTCGTGCACACAGCCCAGCTTGGAGCGAACGACCTACACCGAACTGAGA
TACCTACAGCGTGAGCTATGAGAAAGCGCCACGCTTCCCGAAGGGAGAAAGGCGGACAGGTATCCGGTAA
GCGGCAGGGTCGGAACAGGAGAGCGCACGAGGGAGCTTCCAGGGGGAAACGCCTGGTATCTTTATAGTCC
TGTCGGGTTTCGCCACCTCTGACTTGAGCGTCGATTTTTGTGATGCTCGTCAGGGGGGCGGAGCCTATGG
AAAAACGCCAGCAACGCGGCCTTTTTACGGTTCCTGGCCTTTTGCTGGCCTTTTGCTCACATGAGATCTC
AAACAAACACATACAGCGACTTAGTTTACCCGCCAATATATCCTGTCAAGGCCTATCAACAAGTTTGTAC
AAAAAAGCAGGCTGAAACGTTTTTCGTTAAAAACTTCACCGTAAATTCCAACAAATGTCAAACAAAAAAA
TTATCAGAACTATCCAACAAATTGGTCATATAATTATTCAATGGAAACGTTTCCAATAAATTCGTGATAA
ATGCAGATTTCCAACGATCATATTCCAACAAATATATGTTCTATTGAAAATTTATTGGAAACATATAATT
CTTACAAATTAACCGCATAGATAGCTGTTGGAATTAAGCTTTTTTCTTGTAGATCAAATTGAAAATATTT
TTCACCACATCCATCATTTTCTTGATTTATTGTATATAAATATGTACATTAGATTTCTAATTACTTTATC
AACTTTTGTGAAATCCATAAAATTTTCTTAAAATTAAATTATGATGATATTGTAAACTTGATTAGTTCTT
TTAATGTTAAGTTTCTACTAGTACTGACGGAAAGGGTTGAACTCACATTGATGGGAAGGGAAGATCGTCA
AAGATTGTCATCATAATCAAATCGCAACTATATATATTCAGCCGTAAATGTCAAGAAAACATTGTAGTAA
ACAATAGTTTATGCCCCAGAGCCACAGGCCAAAGTTGAAATTTTCTTGTAATGATGATGATGATGATGCA
TTTTAAACATATTGGACAGTGGGTCCATTTCTTCCCACTACTCTAATACACTAAGAAGTTTAGTAAACTT
AATTATTTGATATATTTAAGTTTTAAATTAGTTACACAATTTATTCAATAGTATTTTGATATTTTTCTAA
TAACTAAAACCATAATTTTAAAAATGAACTTCTCTATAAGAATTCATTGTTTCTCTTTTTACACAAAAGT
TGATTTAAGAATTTTTTTTACTTTTTATTAGAAAGATTTATATTTATTGGATATTGATATTGAAGTCTAG
TTTCTAACAAAAATTAATGTAGAAATAGTTGATTAATATTGGATAATATTTTTCTAGTTTCTCTTTCATG
ATTCTTTTAAAAATGAACGAGACATTATAAGTACCTCCTCGCTCCCCACCTAGTTAATTTAACTTTGTGC
CAACTCCTAAAGCCAAACTTATATCTTCCTTTGTTTGACATAATACAAGAAAAAAAGAAAAGAGCTATGG
ACCCAGCTTTCTTGTACAAAGTGGTTGCCATGGAAGACGCCAAAAACATAAAGAAAGGCCCGGCGCCATT
CTATCCGCTGGAAGATGGAACCGCTGGAGAGCAACTGCATAAGGCTATGAAGAGATACGCCCTGGTTCCT
GGAACAATTGCTTTTACAGATGCACATATCGAGGTGGACATCACTTACGCTGAGTACTTCGAAATGTCCG
TTCGGTTGGCAGAAGCTATGAAACGATATGGGCTGAATACAAATCACAGAATCGTCGTATGCAGTGAAAA
CTCTCTTCAATTCTTTATGCCGGTGTTGGGCGCGTTATTTATCGGAGTTGCAGTTGCGCCCGCGAACGAC
ATTTATAATGAACGTGAATTGCTCAACAGTATGGGCATTTCGCAGCCTACCGTGGTGTTCGTTTCCAAAA
AGGGGTTGCAAAAAATTTTGAACGTGCAAAAAAAGCTCCCAATCATCCAAAAAATTATTATCATGGATTC
TAAAACGGATTACCAGGGATTTCAGTCGATGTACACGTTCGTCACATCTCATCTACCTCCCGGTTTTAAT
GAATACGATTTTGTGCCAGAGTCCTTCGATAGGGACAAGACAATTGCACTGATCATGAACTCCTCTGGAT
CTACTGGTCTGCCTAAAGGTGTCGCTCTGCCTCATAGAACTGCCTGCGTGAGATTCTCGCATGCCAGAGA
TCCTATTTTTGGCAATCAAATCATTCCGGATACTGCGATTTTAAGTGTTGTTCCATTCCATCACGGTTTT
GGAATGTTTACTACACTCGGATATTTGATATGTGGATTTCGAGTCGTCTTAATGTATAGATTTGAAGAAG
AGCTGTTTCTGAGGAGCCTTCAGGATTACAAGATTCAAAGTGCGCTGCTGGTGCCAACCCTATTCTCCTT
CTTCGCCAAAAGCACTCTGATTGACAAATACGATTTATCTAATTTACACGAAATTGCTTCTGGTGGCGCT
CCCCTCTCTAAGGAAGTCGGGGAAGCGGTTGCCAAGAGGTTCCATCTGCCAGGTATCAGGCAAGGATATG
GGCTCACTGAGACTACATCAGCTATTCTGATTACACCCGAGGGGGATGATAAACCGGGCGCGGTCGGTAA
AGTTGTTCCATTTTTTGAAGCGAAGGTTGTGGATCTGGATACCGGGAAAACGCTGGGCGTTAATCAAAGA
GGCGAACTGTGTGTGAGAGGTCCTATGATTATGTCCGGTTATGTAAACAATCCGGAAGCGACCAACGCCT
TGATTGACAAGGATGGATGGCTACATTCTGGAGACATAGCTTACTGGGACGAAGACGAACACTTCTTCAT
CGTTGACCGCCTGAAGTCTCTGATTAAGTACAAAGGCTATCAGGTGGCTCCCGCTGAATTGGAATCCATC
TTGCTCCAACACCCCAACATCTTCGACGCAGGTGTCGCAGGTCTTCCCGACGATGACGCCGGTGAACTTC
CCGCCGCCGTTGTTGTTTTGGAGCACGGAAAGACGATGACGGAAAAAGAGATCGTGGATTACGTCGCCAG
TCAAGTAACAACCGCGAAAAAGTTGCGCGGAGGAGTTGTGTTTGTGGACGAAGTACCGAAAGGTCTTACC
GGAAAACTCGACGCAAGAAAAATCAGAGAGATCCTCATAAAGGCCAAGAAGGGCGGAAAGATCGCCGTGT
AATTCTAGATCACTGGATTTTAGGAATTAGAAATTTTATTGATAGAAGTATTTTACAAATACAAATACAT
ACTAAGGGTTTCTTATATGCTCAACACATGAGCGAAACCCTATAAGAACCCTAATTCCCTTATCTGGAAT
TCGATATCAAGCTTATCGATACCGTCGACCTCGAGGGGGGGCCCGGTACCCAATTCGCCCTATAGTGAGT
CGTATTACAATTCACTGGCCGTCGTTTTACAACGTCGTGACTGGGAAAACCCTGGCGTTACCCAACTTAA
TCGCCTTGCAGCACATCCCCCTTTCGCCAGCTGGCGTAATAGCGAAGAGGCCCGCACCGATCGCCCTTCC
CAACAGTTGCGCAGCCTGAATGGCGAATGGCGCGAAATTGTAAACGTTAATGTTATCGATACATGAGAAT
TAAGGGAGTCACGTTATGACCCCCGCCGATGACGCGGGACAAGCCGTTTTACGTTTGGAACTGACAGAAC
CGCAACGTTGAAGGAGCCACTCAGCCGCGGGTTTCTGGAGTTTAATGAGCTAAGCACATACGTCAGAAAC
CATTATTGCGCGTTCAAAAGTCGCCTAAGGTCACTATCAGCTAGCAAATATTTCTTGTCAAAAATGCTCC
ACTGACGTTCCATAAATTCCCCTCGGTATCCAATTAGAGTCTCATATTCACTCTCAACTCGATCGAGGCA
TGATTGAACAAGATGGATTGCACGCAGGTTCTCCGGCCGCTTGGGTGGAGAGGCTATTCGGCTATGACTG
GGCACAACAGACAATCGGCTGCTCTGATGCCGCCGTGTTCCGGCTGTCAGCGCAGGGGCGCCCGGTTCTT
TTTGTCAAGACCGACCTGTCCGGTGCCCTGAATGAACTCCAAGACGAGGCAGCGCGGCTATCGTGGCTGG
CCACGACGGGCGTTCCTTGCGCAGCTGTGCTCGACGTTGTCACTGAAGCGGGAAGGGACTGGCTGCTATT
GGGCGAAGTGCCGGGGCAGGATCTCCTGTCATCTCACCTTGCTCCTGCCGAGAAAGTATCCATCATGGCT
GATGCAATGCGGCGGCTGCATACGCTTGATCCGGCTACCTGCCCATTCGACCACCAAGCGAAACATCGCA
TCGAGCGAGGACGTACTCGGATGGAAGCCGGTCTTGTCGATCAGGATGATCTGGACGAAGAGCATCAGGG
GCTCGCGCCAGCCGAACTGTTCGCCAGGCTCAAGGCGCGGATGCCCGACGGCGAGGATCTCGTCGTGACC
CAGGGCGATGCCTGCTTGCCGAATATCATGGTGGAAAATGGCCGCTTTTCTGGATTCATCGACTGTGGCC
GGCTGGGTGTGGCGGACCGCTATCAGGACATAGCGTTGGCTACCCGTGATATTGCTGAAGAGCTTGGCGG
CGAATGGGCTGACCGCTTCCTCGTGCTTTACGGTATCGCCGCTCCCGATTCGCAGCGCATCGCCTTCTAT
CGCCTTCTTGACGAGTTCTTCTGAGCGGGACTCTGGGGTTCGGACTCTAGCTAGAGTCAAGCAGATCGTT
CAAACATTTGGCAATAAAGTTTCTTAAGATTGAATCCTGTTGCCGGTCTTGCGATGATTATCATATAATT
TCTGTTGAATTACGTTAAGCATGTAATAATTAACATGTAATGCATGACGTTATTTATGAGATGGGTTTTT
TGATTAGAGTCCCGCAATTATACATTTAATACGCGATAGAAAACAAAATATAGCGCGCAAACTAGGATAA
ATTATCGCGCGCGGTGTCATCTATGTTACTAGATCGACCGGCATGCAAGCTGATAACGTTACACCACAAT
ATATCCTGCCAAGATCTAATTCCGGGGATCGGAAATCCAGAAGCCCGAGAGGTTGCCGCCTTTCGGGCTT
TTTCTTTTTCAAAAAAAAAAATTTATAAAACGATCTGTTGCGGCCGGCCGCCGGGTTGTGGGCAAAGGCG
CTGGCGCTCGACGGTGGGCAACCGCTTGCGGTTGTCCACGGGCGGAGCCGGTGCGCGTAGCGCATTGTCC
ACAAGCCAAGGGCGACCAATAATTGATATATATATTCATAATTGAAAAGCTAATTGAACATACTACTTGC
TGTAACTACTTGCCGGAGCGAGGGGTGTTTGCAAGCTGTTGATCTGAAAGGGCTATTAGCGTTCTCACGT
GCCTTTTTGATTAGCGATTTCACGTGACCTTATTAGCGATTTCACGTACTCCGATTAGCGATTTCACGTA
CCCTGATTAGCGATTTCACGTGGATAGTTTTTGGAGCGGGCCGGAAAGCCCCGTGAATCAAGGCTTTGCG
GGGCATTAGCGGTTTCACGTGGATAACTACCCTCTATCCACAGGCTTCCGGGGATAAAAA
