>Addgene plasmid #68504 | pOPTXLUC | addgene partial sequence | sequence record 121992 | pBR322ori-F 5'-GGGAAACGCCTGGTATCTTT-3'
TTTACGGTTCCTGGCCTTTTGCTGGCCTTTTGCTCACATGAGATCTCAAACAAACACATACAGCGACTTA
GTTTACCCGCCAATATATCCTGTCAAGGCCTATCAACAAGTTTGTACAAAAAAGCAGGCTGAAACGTTTT
TCGTTAAAAACTTCACCGTAAATTCCAACAAATGTCAAACAAAAAAATTATCAGAACTATCCAACAAATT
GGTCATATAATTATTCAATGGAAACGTTTCCAATAAATTCGTGATAAATGCAGATTTCCAACGATCATAT
TCCAACAAATATATGTTCTATTGAAAATTTATTGGAAACATATAATTCTTACAAATTAACCGCATAGATA
GCTGTTGGAATTAAGCTTTTTTCTTGTAGATCAAATTGAAAATATTTTTCACCACATCCATCATTTTCTT
GATTTATTGTATATAAATATGTACATTAGATTTCTAATTACTTTATCAACTTTTGTGAAATCCATAAAAT
TTTCTTAAAA
