>Addgene plasmid #68504 | pOPTXLUC | addgene partial sequence | sequence record 123159 | LucNRev 5'-CCTTATGCAGTTGCTCTCC-3'
GGCGCCGGGCCTTTCTTTATGTTTTTGGCGTCTTCCATGGCAACCACTTTGTACAAGAAAGCTGGGTCCA
TAGCTCTTTTCTTTTTTTCTTGTATTATGTCAAACAAAGGAAGATATAAGTTTGGCTTTAGGAGTTGGCA
CAAAGTTAAATTAACTAGGTGGGGAGCGAGGAGGTACTTATAATGTCTCGTTCATTTTTAAAAGAATCAT
GAAAGAGAAACTAGAAAAATATTATCCAATATTAATCAACTATTTCTACATTAATTTTTGTTAGAAACTA
GACTTCAATATCAATATCCAATAAATATAAATCTTTCTAATAAAAAGTAAAAAAAATTCTTAAATCAACT
TTTGTGTAAAAAGAGAAACAATGAATTCTTATAGAGAAGTTCATTTTTAAAATTATGGTTTTAGTTATTA
GAAAAATATCAAAATACTATTGAATAAATTGTGTAACTAATTTAAAACTTAAATATATCAAATAATTAAG
TTTACTAAACTTCTTAGTGTATTAGAGTAGTGGGAAGAAATGGACCCACTGTCCAATATGTTTAAAATGC
ATCATCATCATCATCATTACAAGAAAATTTCAACTTTGGCCTGTGGCTCTGGGGCATAAACTATTGTTTA
CTACAATGTTTTCTTGACATTTACGGCTGAATATATATAGTTGCGATTTGATTATGATGACAATCTTTGA
CGATCTTCCCTTCCCATCAATGTGAGTTCAACCCTTTCCGTCAGTACTAGTAGAAACTTAACATTAAAAG
AACTAATCAAGTTTACAATATCATCATAATTT
